Addgene plasmid #24696: pCS2 xenopus sFRP2
Depositing lab: Edward De Robertis. Depositing organization: University of California, Los Angeles (UCLA). Publication: A direct screen for secreted proteins in Xenopus embryos identifies distinct activities for the Wnt antagonists Crescent and Frzb-1. Pera EM, De Robertis EM. Mech Dev. 2000 Sep . 96(2):183-95. 10.1016/S0925-4773(00)00394-4 PubMed 10960783.
Backbone
  Vector backbone: pCS2
  Backbone size w/o insert (bp): 4100
  Vector type: Mammalian Expression
Growth in bacteria
  Bacterial resistance: Ampicillin, 100 μg/mL
  Growth temperature: 37°C
  Growth strain: DH5alpha
  Copy number: High Copy
Gene/Insert
  Gene/Insert name: secreted frizzled-related sequence protein 2 (alt name: FRP2)
  Species: X. laevis (frog)
  Insert size (bp): 2065
  Entrez Gene: sfrp2 (a.k.a. sfrp-2, MGC53344)
  Cloning method: Restriction Enzyme
  Sequencing primers: 5′ SP6; 3′ T3
Terms and licenses: Academic/Nonprofit Terms; Industry Terms: Not Available to Industry
Depositor comments: For sense linearize with NotI, transcribe with SP6.
How to cite: pCS2 xenopus sFRP2 was a gift from Edward De Robertis (Addgene plasmid # 24696 ; http://n2t.net/addgene:24696 ; RRID:Addgene_24696)
