[The description below was written by a language model from this plasmid's Addgene catalogue record.]
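Description:
pCS2 xenopus sFRP2 is an expression plasmid carrying the Xenopus laevis cDNA for secreted frizzled-related protein 2 (sfrp2, also called FRP2) in the pCS2 backbone. The backbone is recorded as about 4.1 kb and the insert as about 2.07 kb, placed by restriction enzyme cloning. The plasmid is catalogued as a mammalian expression vector, is maintained in E. coli at high copy number, and is selected with ampicillin. No feature table accompanies the record, so the promoter, polyadenylation signal and origin of replication are not explicitly listed. The record also does not mention any epitope tag or fusion partner, or say whether the roughly 2 kb insert includes untranslated regions in addition to the coding sequence.

The depositor's comments indicate that sense RNA is made by linearizing the plasmid with NotI and transcribing with SP6 polymerase. This fits the SP6 site listed as the 5′ sequencing primer, upstream of the insert, with a T3 site at the 3′ end. The arrangement supports in vitro synthesis of mRNA, which in Xenopus work is commonly microinjected into embryos for gain-of-function experiments. The vector-type classification suggests the plasmid could also be transfected directly into cultured cells. sFRP family members are secreted proteins with a frizzled-like domain and are generally regarded as extracellular modulators of Wnt signalling. The associated publication describes a screen for secreted proteins in Xenopus embryos and a comparison of the Wnt antagonists Crescent and Frzb-1. This construct is therefore most plausibly a tool for expressing sFRP2 in studies of Wnt regulation in early frog development.
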