>Addgene plasmid #24696 | pCS2 xenopus sFRP2 | addgene partial sequence | sequence record 30684 | 24696 with SP6
ATCGATTCGCTGAGGGAGTGTGTGGTTGGATTGGTGTGTGAGTGAGGCTAATCCGGGGCTACCTGTCTGT
CTATCTCCACCACAATTAGTCGTCGCCTTGTCTATAAGCGGCTGATCATGTGGCACAGCGGGTCGCGCTA
CGTTGTTGTAGTCCTAGTGGTGCTGCTGGCATGTGACTGTATGGACTCAGTGAGAGCCTTGTTTCCCTTC
GGGCAGCCCGAGTTTTCTTACAAGAGGAGCAACTGCAAGCCGATCCCTGCGACTCTGGTGCTGTGCCATG
ACATTGAGTACCCCAACATGAGGCTGCCCAATCTGCTGGGCCACGAGAGCATGAAAGAGGTGCTGCAGCA
GGCCTCCTCCTGGATCCCCTTGGTGCAGAAGCAGTGCCACCAGGACACCAAGAAGTTCCTGTGCTCTCTC
TTTGCCCCGGTGTGTATTGATGACCTGGACGAGACCATTAAACCGTGCCGCTCTCTGTGTGAGCAGGTGA
AGGACAGCTGCGCCCCCGTCATGTCTGCGTTTGGTTTCCCCTGGCCCGATATGCTGGAGTGTAGTCGCTT
CCCTCAGGACAATGACCTGTGTATCCCCCCGGCCACTAACGAGCACCAAGTACCGGTAACCAGAGAGGCA
CCAAAAGTTTGTGACGCCTGTAAAAACAGCAACGAGGATGACAATGACATCGTAGAAAATCTATGCAAAA
ATGATTTCGCCCTGAAGATAAAAGTGAAGGAGATCGCCTACATCAATGGGGACACCAAAATCATCCCAGA
GACAAAGGGCAAAACCATTTACAAGCTGAACGGAGTAACAGAAAGGGATCTGAAGAAGACTGTCCTGTGG
CTTAAAGATGGCCTGCAGTGTACCTG
